Addgene plasmid #25213: UBC32
Purpose: Bacterial expression for structure determination; may not be full ORF
Depositing lab: Cheryl Arrowsmith. Depositing organization: University of Toronto.
Backbone
  Vector backbone: pET28a-LIC
  Backbone manufacturer: SGC
  Backbone size w/o insert (bp): 7328
  Vector type: Bacterial Expression
Growth in bacteria
  Bacterial resistance: Kanamycin, 50 μg/mL
  Growth temperature: 37°C
  Growth strain: DH5alpha
  Copy number: Low Copy
Gene/Insert
  Gene/Insert name: ubc32.001.158 (alt names: PDB: 2O25; UBE2I, Ubc32, Ubc9)
  Species: H. sapiens (human)
  Insert size (bp): 474
  Entrez Gene: UBE2K (a.k.a. E2-25K, HIP2, HYPG, LIG, UBC1)
  Tag / fusion protein: His (N terminal on insert)
  Cloning method: Restriction Enzyme
  Sequencing primers: 5′ T7; 3′ T7-term
Terms and licenses: Academic/Nonprofit Terms; Industry Terms: Not Available to Industry
Depositor comments: PDB: 2O25. http://www.thesgc.org/structures/2O25/
How to cite: UBC32 was a gift from Cheryl Arrowsmith (Addgene plasmid # 25213 ; http://n2t.net/addgene:25213 ; RRID:Addgene_25213)
