[The description below was written by a language model from this plasmid's Addgene catalogue record and pLannotate feature annotations shown in this document.]
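Description:
UBC32 is a bacterial expression plasmid built on the pET28a-LIC backbone, made to produce a human ubiquitin-conjugating (E2) family protein for structure determination. The catalogue notes that the insert may not be the full open reading frame. It is named ubc32.001.158, implying residues 1–158, and is listed at 474 bp, which matches the 474-nt coding feature found in the sequence. The record is inconsistent about which gene this is. The alternative names give UBE2I/Ubc9, and the annotation identifies the insert as UBE2I, the SUMO-conjugating enzyme, although the best database match is the chicken orthologue while the stated species is human. The linked Entrez gene, however, is UBE2K (E2-25K/HIP2). The sequence evidence therefore favours UBE2I/Ubc9.

Expression is driven by a T7 promoter with an adjacent lac operator and the T7 gene 10 ribosome binding site, and it ends at the T7 terminator. The plasmid-borne lacI gene supplies repressor, so transcription is IPTG-inducible in hosts that provide T7 RNA polymerase. The catalogue lists an N-terminal His tag. A short match to a TEV/6xHis composite tag lies upstream of the insert, consistent with a His tag and possibly a protease site. A His-tag fragment is also detected downstream of the insert, but the record does not say whether it is translated.

The plasmid is selected with kanamycin (aph(3')-Ia) and replicates from a pBR322-type ColE1 origin with rop and bom, in line with the low-copy designation. An f1 origin is also present. The sequenced plasmid is 5,783 nt, shorter than the listed backbone size of 7,328 bp, plausibly because a stuffer segment is lost on cloning, though the record does not explain the difference.
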