Features (pLannotate 1.2.2; 20 found; start..end, strand, type, name):
     36..93      -  promoter       AmpR promoter (fragment): bla
    146..574     -  rep_origin     f1 ori (sequence partly withheld): f1 bacteriophage origin of replication; arrow indicates direction of (+) strand synthesis
    611..658     -  terminator     T7 terminator: transcription terminator for bacteriophage T7 RNA polymerase
    666..715     -  CDS            SET1 (fragment): solubility-enhancement tag derived from T7 phage gene 10B
    725..742     -  CDS            9xHis (fragment): 9xHis affinity tag
    772..1245    -  CDS            UBE2I: UBC9_CHICK - Also known as UBC9, UBCE9. Experimental evidence at protein level: Swiss-Prot protein existence level 1. Accepts the ubiquitin-like proteins SUMO1, SUMO2 and SUMO3 from the UBLE1A-UBLE1B E1 complex and catalyzes their covalent attachment to other proteins with the help of an E3 ligase such as RANBP2 or CBX4. Essential for nuclear architecture and chromosome segregation. From Gallus gallus (Chicken).
   1274..1290    -  CDS            capTEV™ (fragment): composite tag for in vivo biotinylation, TEV protease cleavage, and 6xHis tagging
   1309..1331    -  RBS            RBS: efficient ribosome binding site from bacteriophage T7 gene 10 (Olins and Rangwala, 1989)
   1346..1370    -  protein_bind   lac operator: The lac repressor binds to the lac operator to inhibit transcription in E. coli. This inhibition can be relieved by adding lactose or isopropyl-β-D-thiogalactopyranoside (IPTG). lac repressor encoded by lacI
   1371..1389    -  promoter       T7 promoter: promoter for bacteriophage T7 RNA polymerase
   1411..1690    +  CDS            TcR (fragment): tetracycline efflux protein; tet; confers resistance to tetracycline
   1698..1775    +  promoter       lacI promoter: lacI
   1776..2858    +  CDS            lacI: lac repressor; lacI; The lac repressor binds to the lac operator to inhibit transcription in E. coli. This inhibition can be relieved by adding lactose or isopropyl-β-D-thiogalactopyranoside (IPTG).
   2871..2892    +  protein_bind   CAP binding site: CAP binding activates transcription in the presence of cAMP. E. coli catabolite activator protein
   2907..3198    +  CDS            TcR (fragment): tetracycline efflux protein; tet; confers resistance to tetracycline
   3270..3650    -  CDS            YPB1_ECOLX: Protein predicted: Swiss-Prot protein existence level 4. From Escherichia coli.
   3667..3858    +  CDS            rop: Rop protein, which maintains plasmids at low copy number; rop
   3960..4099    +  misc_feature   bom: basis of mobility region from pBR322
   4285..4873    -  rep_origin     ori: high-copy-number ColE1/pMB1/pBR322/pUC origin of replication
   4995..27      +  CDS            KanR (across the origin): aminoglycoside phosphotransferase; aph(3')-Ia; confers resistance to kanamycin in bacteria or G418 (Geneticin®) in eukaryotes
>Addgene plasmid #25213 | UBC32 | addgene full sequence | sequence record 461309 | Addgene NGS Result
CATTTGATGCTCGATGAGTTTTTCTAAGAATTAATTCATGAGCGGATACATATTTGAATGTATTTAGAAA
AATAAACAAATAGGGGTTCCGCGCACATTTCCCCGAAAAGTGCCACCTAAATTGTAAGCGTTAATATTTT
GTTAAAATTCGCGTTAAATTTTTGTTAAATCAGCTCATTTTTTAACCAATAGGCCGAAATCGGCAAAATC
CCTTATAAATCAAAAGAATAGACCGAGATAGGGT
[37 nt withheld, positions 245-281]
AAAGAACGTGGACTCCAACGTCAAAGG
[49 nt withheld, positions 309-357]
T
[91 nt withheld, positions 359-449]
G
[124 nt withheld, positions 451-574]
CCCATTCGCCAATCCGGATATAGTTCCTCCTTTCAGCAAAAAACCCCTCAAGACCCGTTTAGAGGCCCCA
AGGGGTTATGCTAGTTATTGCTCAGCGGTGGCAGCAGCCAACTCAGCTTCCTTTCGGGCTTTGTTAGCAG
CCGGATCTCAGTGGTGGTGGTGGTGGTGCTCGAGTGCGGCCGCAAGCTTCGTCATCATGAGGGCGCAAAC
TTCTTGGCTTGTGCTCGGACCCTTTTCTCGTACTCCACTCTGTTTTGGCAGTAAATCGTGTAGGCCTCTG
CTTGAGCTGGGTCTTGGATATTTGGTTCATTTAGAAGTTCCTGTATTCCTAATAGGATCTGTTTGATTGT
GATGGCTGGCCTCCAGTCCTTGTCCTCCTCTAAGATGGACAGGCACACTGTCCCCGAAGGGTACACATTC
GGGTGAAATAATGGTGGTTCGAATTTACATTTTGGTGGCGAAGATGGATAATCATCTTTGAAAAGCATCC
GTAGTTTAAACAAGCCTCCTTCCCACGGAGTCCCTTTCTTTCCTGGAATGGCGCACTCCCAGTTCATGAG
GTTCATCGTGCCATCGGGATTTTTTGTTGGGACAGCCACGAAACCAAATGGGTGGTCTTTCCTCCATGCT
TTCCTCTCCTGGGCGAGTCTGCTGAGGGCGATCCCCGACATACTACCACGCGGAACCAGGCCGCTGCTGT
GATGATGATGATGATGGCTGCTGCCCATGGTATATCTCCTTCTTAAAGTTAAACAAAATTATTTCTAGAG
GGGAATTGTTATCCGCTCACAATTCCCCTATAGTGAGTCGTATTAATTTCGCGGGATCGAGATCTCGATC
CTCTACGCCGGACGCATCGTGGCCGGCATCACCGGCGCCACAGGTGCGGTTGCTGGCGCCTATATCGCCG
ACATCACCGATGGGGAAGATCGGGCTCGCCACTTCGGGCTCATGAGCGCTTGTTTCGGCGTGGGTATGGT
GGCAGGCCCCGTGGCCGGGGGACTGTTGGGCGCCATCTCCTTGCATGCACCATTCCTTGCGGCGGCGGTG
CTCAACGGCCTCAACCTACTACTGGGCTGCTTCCTAATGCAGGAGTCGCATAAGGGAGAGCGTCGAGATC
CCGGACACCATCGAATGGCGCAAAACCTTTCGCGGTATGGCATGATAGCGCCCGGAAGAGAGTCAATTCA
GGGTGGTGAATGTGAAACCAGTAACGTTATACGATGTCGCAGAGTATGCCGGTGTCTCTTATCAGACCGT
TTCCCGCGTGGTGAACCAGGCCAGCCACGTTTCTGCGAAAACGCGGGAAAAAGTGGAAGCGGCGATGGCG
GAGCTGAATTACATTCCCAACCGCGTGGCACAACAACTGGCGGGCAAACAGTCGTTGCTGATTGGCGTTG
CCACCTCCAGTCTGGCCCTGCACGCGCCGTCGCAAATTGTCGCGGCGATTAAATCTCGCGCCGATCAACT
GGGTGCCAGCGTGGTGGTGTCGATGGTAGAACGAAGCGGCGTCGAAGCCTGTAAAGCGGCGGTGCACAAT
CTTCTCGCGCAACGCGTCAGTGGGCTGATCATTAACTATCCGCTGGATGACCAGGATGCCATTGCTGTGG
AAGCTGCCTGCACTAATGTTCCGGCGTTATTTCTTGATGTCTCTGACCAGACACCCATCAACAGTATTAT
TTTCTCCCATGAAGACGGTACGCGACTGGGCGTGGAGCATCTGGTCGCATTGGGTCACCAGCAAATCGCG
CTGTTAGCGGGCCCATTAAGTTCTGTCTCGGCGCGTCTGCGTCTGGCTGGCTGGCATAAATATCTCACTC
GCAATCAAATTCAGCCGATAGCGGAACGGGAAGGCGACTGGAGTGCCATGTCCGGTTTTCAACAAACCAT
GCAAATGCTGAATGAGGGCATCGTTCCCACTGCGATGCTGGTTGCCAACGATCAGATGGCGCTGGGCGCA
ATGCGCGCCATTACCGAGTCCGGGCTGCGCGTTGGTGCGGATATCTCGGTAGTGGGATACGACGATACCG
AAGACAGCTCATGTTATATCCCGCCGTTAACCACCATCAAACAGGATTTTCGCCTGCTGGGGCAAACCAG
CGTGGACCGCTTGCTGCAACTCTCTCAGGGCCAGGCGGTGAAGGGCAATCAGCTGTTGCCCGTCTCACTG
GTGAAAAGAAAAACCACCCTGGCGCCCAATACGCAAACCGCCTCTCCCCGCGCGTTGGCCGATTCATTAA
TGCAGCTGGCACGACAGGTTTCCCGACTGGAAAGCGGGCAGTGAGCGCAACGCAATTAATGTAAGTTAGC
TCACTCATTAGGCACCGGGATCTCGACCGATGCCCTTGAGAGCCTTCAACCCAGTCAGCTCCTTCCGGTG
GGCGCGGGGCATGACTATCGTCGCCGCACTTATGACTGTCTTCTTTATCATGCAACTCGTAGGACAGGTG
CCGGCAGCGCTCTGGGTCATTTTCGGCGAGGACCGCTTTCGCTGGAGCGCGACGATGATCGGCCTGTCGC
TTGCGGTATTCGGAATCTTGCACGCCCTCGCTCAAGCCTTCGTCACTGGTCCCGCCACCAAACGTTTCGG
CGAGAAGCAGGCCATTATCGCCGGCATGGCGGCCCCACGGGTGCGCATGATCGTGCTCCTGTCGTTGAGG
ACCCGGCTAGGCTGGCGGGGTTGCCTTACTGGTTAGCAGAATGAATCACCGATACGCGAGCGAACGTGAA
GCGACTGCTGCTGCAAAACGTCTGCGACCTGAGCAACAACATGAATGGTCTTCGGTTTCCGTGTTTCGTA
AAGTCTGGAAACGCGGAAGTCAGCGCCCTGCACCATTATGTTCCGGATCTGCATCGCAGGATGCTGCTGG
CTACCCTGTGGAACACCTACATCTGTATTAACGAAGCGCTGGCATTGACCCTGAGTGATTTTTCTCTGGT
CCCGCCGCATCCATACCGCCAGTTGTTTACCCTCACAACGTTCCAGTAACCGGGCATGTTCATCATCAGT
AACCCGTATCGTGAGCATCCTCTCTCGTTTCATCGGTATCATTACCCCCATGAACAGAAATCCCCCTTAC
ACGGAGGCATCAGTGACCAAACAGGAAAAAACCGCCCTTAACATGGCCCGCTTTATCAGAAGCCAGACAT
TAACGCTTCTGGAGAAACTCAACGAGCTGGACGCGGATGAACAGGCAGACATCTGTGAATCGCTTCACGA
CCACGCTGATGAGCTTTACCGCAGCTGCCTCGCGCGTTTCGGTGATGACGGTGAAAACCTCTGACACATG
CAGCTCCCGGAGACGGTCACAGCTTGTCTGTAAGCGGATGCCGGGAGCAGACAAGCCCGTCAGGGCGCGT
CAGCGGGTGTTGGCGGGTGTCGGGGCGCAGCCATGACCCAGTCACGTAGCGATAGCGGAGTGTATACTGG
CTTAACTATGCGGCATCAGAGCAGATTGTACTGAGAGTGCACCATTGCGGTGTGAAATACCGCACAGATG
CGTAAGGAGAAAATACCGCATCAGGCGCTCTTCCGCTTCCTCGCTCACTGACTCGCTGCGCTCGGTCGTT
CGGCTGCGGCGAGCGGTATCAGCTCACTCAAAGGCGGTAATACGGTTATCCACAGAATCAGGGGATAACG
CAGGAAAGAACATGTGAGCAAAAGGCCAGCAAAAGGCCAGGAACCGTAAAAAGGCCGCGTTGCTGGCGTT
TTTCCATAGGCTCCGCCCCCCTGACGAGCATCACAAAAATCGACGCTCAAGTCAGAGGTGGCGAAACCCG
ACAGGACTATAAAGATACCAGGCGTTTCCCCCTGGAAGCTCCCTCGTGCGCTCTCCTGTTCCGACCCTGC
CGCTTACCGGATACCTGTCCGCCTTTCTCCCTTCGGGAAGCGTGGCGCTTTCTCATAGCTCACGCTGTAG
GTATCTCAGTTCGGTGTAGGTCGTTCGCTCCAAGCTGGGCTGTGTGCACGAACCCCCCGTTCAGCCCGAC
CGCTGCGCCTTATCCGGTAACTATCGTCTTGAGTCCAACCCGGTAAGACACGACTTATCGCCACTGGCAG
CAGCCACTGGTAACAGGATTAGCAGAGCGAGGTATGTAGGCGGTGCTACAGAGTTCTTGAAGTGGTGGCC
TAACTACGGCTACACTAGAAGGACAGTATTTGGTATCTGCGCTCTGCTGAAGCCAGTTACCTTCGGAAAA
AGAGTTGGTAGCTCTTGATCCGGCAAACAAACCACCGCTGGTAGCGGTGGTTTTTTTGTTTGCAAGCAGC
AGATTACGCGCAGAAAAAAAGGATCTCAAGAAGATCCTTTGATCTTTTCTACGGGGTCTGACGCTCAGTG
GAACGAAAACTCACGTTAAGGGATTTTGGTCATGAACAATAAAACTGTCTGCTTACATAAACAGTAATAC
AAGGGGTGTTATGAGCCATATTCAACGGGAAACGTCTTGCTCTAGGCCGCGATTAAATTCCAACATGGAT
GCTGATTTATATGGGTATAAATGGGCTCGCGATAATGTCGGGCAATCAGGTGCGACAATCTATCGATTGT
ATGGGAAGCCCGATGCGCCAGAGTTGTTTCTGAAACATGGCAAAGGTAGCGTTGCCAATGATGTTACAGA
TGAGATGGTCAGACTAAACTGGCTGACGGAATTTATGCCTCTTCCGACCATCAAGCATTTTATCCGTACT
CCTGATGATGCATGGTTACTCACCACTGCGATCCCCGGGAAAACAGCATTCCAGGTATTAGAAGAATATC
CTGATTCAGGTGAAAATATTGTTGATGCGCTGGCAGTGTTCCTGCGCCGGTTGCATTCGATTCCTGTTTG
TAATTGTCCTTTTAACAGCGATCGCGTATTTCGTCTCGCTCAGGCGCAATCACGAATGAATAACGGTTTG
GTTGATGCGAGTGATTTTGATGACGAGCGTAATGGCTGGCCTGTTGAACAAGTCTGGAAAGAAATGCATA
AACTTTTGCCATTCTCACCGGATTCAGTCGTCACTCATGGTGATTTCTCACTTGATAACCTTATTTTTGA
CGAGGGGAAATTAATAGGTTGTATTGATGTTGGACGAGTCGGAATCGCAGACCGATACCAGGATCTTGCC
ATCCTATGGAACTGCCTCGGTGAGTTTTCTCCTTCATTACAGAAACGGCTTTTTCAAAAATATGGTATTG
ATAATCCTGATATGAATAAATTGCAGTTT
