>Addgene plasmid #25213 | UBC32 | addgene partial sequence | sequence record 31293 | 25213 with T7
TTTGTTTACTTTAAGAAGGAGATATACCATGGGCAGCAGCCATCATCATCATCATCACAGCAGCGGCCTG
GTTCCGCGTGGTAGTATGTCGGGGATCGCCCTCAGCAGACTCGCCCAGGAGAGGAAAGCATGGAGGAAAG
ACCACCCATTTGGTTTCGTGGCTGTCCCAACAAAAAATCCCGATGGCACGATGAACCTCATGAACTGGGA
GTGCGCCATTCCAGGAAAGAAAGGGACTCCGTGGGAAGGAGGCTTGTTTAAACTACGGATGCTTTTCAAA
GATGATTATCCATCTTCGCCACCAAAATGTAAATTCGAACCACCATTATTTCACCCGAATGTGTACCCTT
CGGGGACAGTGTGCCTGTCCATCTTAGAGGAGGACAAGGACTGGAGGCCAGCCATCACAATCAAACAGAT
CCTATTAGGAATACAGGAACTTCTAAATGAACCAAATATCCAAGACCCAGCTCAAGCAGAGGCCTACACG
ATTTACTGCCAAAACAGAGTGGAGTACGAGAAAAGGGTCCGAGCACAAGCCAAGAAGTTTGCGCCCTCAT
GATGACGAAGCTTGCGGCCGCACTCGAGCACCACCACCACCACCACTGAGATCCGGCTGCTAACAAAGCC
CGAAAGGAAGCTGAGTTGGCTGCTGCCACCGCTGAGCAATAACTAGCATAACCCCTTGGGGCCTCTAAAC
GGGTCTTGAGGGGTTTTTTGCTGAAAGGAGGAACTATATCCGGATTGGCGAATGGG
[124 nt withheld, positions 757-880]
CGCCGGC
