>Addgene plasmid #25213 | UBC32 | analyzer sequence | sequence record 11687
ATGTCGGGGATCGCCCTCAGCAGACTCGCCCAGGAGAGGAAAGCATGGAGGAAAGACCACCCATTTGGTT
TCGTGGCTGTCCCAACAAAAAATCCCGATGGCACGATGAACCTCATGAACTGGGAGTGCGCCATTCCAGG
AAAGAAAGGGACTCCGTGGGAAGGAGGCTTGTTTAAACTACGGATGCTTTTCAAAGATGATTATCCATCT
TCGCCACCAAAATGTAAATTCGAACCACCATTATTTCACCCGAATGTGTACCCTTCGGGGACAGTGTGCC
TGTCCATCTTAGAGGAGGACAAGGACTGGAGGCCAGCCATCACAATCAAACAGATCCTATTAGGAATACA
GGAACTTCTAAATGAACCAAATATCCAAGACCCAGCTCAAGCAGAGGCCTACACGATTTACTGCCAAAAC
AGAGTGGAGTACGAGAAAAGGGTCCGAGCACAAGCCAAGAAGTTTGCGCCCTCA
